Addgene plasmid #124867: pAAV-FLEXfrt-SaCas9-U6-sgGria1
Purpose: Mutagenesis of Gria1
Depositing lab: Larry Zweifel. Depositing organization: University of Washington. Publication: Conditional Single Vector CRISPR/SaCas9 Viruses for Efficient Mutagenesis in the Adult Mouse Nervous System. Hunker AC, Soden ME, Krayushkina D, Heymann G, Awatramani R, Zweifel LS. Cell Rep. 2020 Mar 24;30(12):4303-4316.e6. doi: 10.1016/j.celrep.2020.02.092. PubMed 32209486.
Backbone
  Vector backbone: pX601
  Vector type: Mouse Targeting, AAV, CRISPR
Growth in bacteria
  Bacterial resistance: Ampicillin, 100 μg/mL
  Growth temperature: 37°C
  Growth strain: NEB Stable
  Copy number: High Copy
Gene/Insert
  Gene/Insert name: Gria1
  gRNA/shRNA sequence: ACATTCTAACAACCACGGAGG
  Species: M. musculus (mouse)
  Entrez Gene: Gria1 (a.k.a. 2900051M01Rik, Glr-1, Glr1, GluA1, GluR-A, GluRA, Glur-1, Glur1, HIPA1, gluR-K1)
  Cloning method: Restriction Enzyme; 5′ cloning site Unknown (unknown if destroyed); 3′ cloning site Unknown (unknown if destroyed)
Terms and licenses: Academic/Nonprofit Terms; Industry Terms: Not Available to Industry
How to cite: pAAV-FLEXfrt-SaCas9-U6-sgGria1 was a gift from Larry Zweifel (Addgene plasmid # 124867 ; http://n2t.net/addgene:124867 ; RRID:Addgene_124867)
