[The description below was written by a language model from this plasmid's Addgene catalogue record and pLannotate feature annotations shown in this document.]
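Description:
pAAV-FLEXfrt-SaCas9-U6-sgGria1 is a single-vector AAV CRISPR plasmid built on the pX601 backbone and intended for conditional mutagenesis of the mouse Gria1 gene, which encodes the AMPA-type glutamate receptor subunit GluA1. It is propagated in bacteria as a high-copy plasmid through a ColE1/pUC-type origin and selected with ampicillin via the β-lactamase gene; an f1 phage origin is also present. The payload lies between AAV2 inverted terminal repeats, which allow it to be packaged into recombinant AAV particles. The left ITR is annotated only as short fragments in the feature table, while the right ITR is detected in full.

Within the ITRs, a CMV enhancer/promoter faces a Staphylococcus aureus Cas9 coding sequence that sits in the reverse orientation, fused to a nucleoplasmin nuclear localization signal and a 3xHA epitope tag, with a bovine growth hormone polyadenylation signal downstream. Because the open reading frame is inverted relative to the promoter, no SaCas9 should be made until a recombinase flips it. As the name "FLEXfrt" indicates, this switch relies on FRT sites recognized by FLP recombinase, although the annotation picks up only one minimal FRT site, between the promoter and the cassette. A separate human U6 Pol III promoter constitutively drives a guide RNA consisting of the Gria1-targeting spacer joined to the SaCas9 guide scaffold. The compact SaCas9 lets nuclease and guide fit in one AAV genome, so editing of Gria1 can be restricted to FLP-expressing cells, for example in defined neuronal populations of the adult mouse nervous system.
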