Features (pLannotate 1.2.2; 21 found; start..end, strand, type, name):
     12..39      +  repeat_region  AAV2 ITR (fragment): inverted terminal repeat of adeno-associated virus serotype 2 inverted
     68..95      +  repeat_region  AAV2 ITR (fragment): inverted terminal repeat of adeno-associated virus serotype 2 inverted
    154..533     +  enhancer       CMV enhancer: human cytomegalovirus immediate early enhancer
    534..737     +  promoter       CMV promoter: human cytomegalovirus (CMV) immediate early promoter
    780..813     +  protein_bind   FRT (minimal): supports FLP-mediated excision but not integration (Turan and Bode, 2011) FLP recombinase from the Saccharomyces cerevisiae 2μ plasmid
    883..911     -  CDS            3xHA (fragment): three tandem HA epitope tags
    922..938     -  CDS            3xHA (fragment): three tandem HA epitope tags
    949..965     -  CDS            3xHA (fragment): three tandem HA epitope tags
    972..1019    -  CDS            nucleoplasmin NLS: bipartite nuclear localization signal from nucleoplasmin
   1020..4175    -  CDS            cas9: CAS9_STAAU - Experimental evidence at protein level: Swiss-Prot protein existence level 1. CRISPR (clustered regularly interspaced short palindromic repeat) is an adaptive immune system that provides protection against mobile genetic elements (viruses, transposable elements and conjugative plasmids). CRISPR clusters contain spacers, sequences complementary to antecedent mobile elements, and target invading nucleic acids. CRISPR clusters are transcribed and processed into CRISPR RNA (crRNA). In type II CRISPR systems correct processing of pre-crRNA requires a trans- encoded small RNA (tracrRNA)
   4416..4527    +  polyA_signal   bGH poly(A) signal: bovine growth hormone polyadenylation signal
   4630..4870    +  promoter       U6 promoter: RNA polymerase III promoter for human U6 snRNA
   4901..4976    +  misc_RNA       Sa gRNA scaffold: guide RNA scaffold for the Staphylococcus aureus CRISPR/Cas9 system
   4990..5130    +  repeat_region  AAV2 ITR: inverted terminal repeat of adeno-associated virus serotype 2 inverted
   5135..5186    -  misc_feature   bom (fragment): basis of mobility region from pBR322
   5205..5660    +  rep_origin     f1 ori (sequence partly withheld): f1 bacteriophage origin of replication; arrow indicates direction of (+) strand synthesis
   5661..5710    -  misc_feature   bom (fragment): basis of mobility region from pBR322
   5812..5847    -  CDS            rop (fragment): Rop protein, which maintains plasmids at low copy number; rop
   5942..6046    +  promoter       AmpR promoter: bla
   6047..6907    +  CDS            AmpR: β-lactamase; bla; confers resistance to ampicillin, carbenicillin, and related antibiotics
   7078..7666    +  rep_origin     ori: high-copy-number ColE1/pMB1/pBR322/pUC origin of replication
>Addgene plasmid #124867 | pAAV-FLEXfrt-SaCas9-U6-sgGria1 | addgene full sequence | sequence record 243593 | Addgene NGS Result
CCTGCAGGCAGCTGCGCGCTCGCTCGCTCACTGAGGCCGCCCGGGCGTCGGGCGACCTTTGGTCGCCCGG
CCTCAGTGAGCGAGCGAGCGCGCAGAGAGGGAGTGGCCAACTCCATCACTAGGGGTTCCTGCGGCCTCTA
GACTCGAGGCGTTGACATTGATTATTGACTAGTTATTAATAGTAATCAATTACGGGGTCATTAGTTCATA
GCCCATATATGGAGTTCCGCGTTACATAACTTACGGTAAATGGCCCGCCTGGCTGACCGCCCAACGACCC
CCGCCCATTGACGTCAATAATGACGTATGTTCCCATAGTAACGCCAATAGGGACTTTCCATTGACGTCAA
TGGGTGGAGTATTTACGGTAAACTGCCCACTTGGCAGTACATCAAGTGTATCATATGCCAAGTACGCCCC
CTATTGACGTCAATGACGGTAAATGGCCCGCCTGGCATTATGCCCAGTACATGACCTTATGGGACTTTCC
TACTTGGCAGTACATCTACGTATTAGTCATCGCTATTACCATGGTGATGCGGTTTTGGCAGTACATCAAT
GGGCGTGGATAGCGGTTTGACTCACGGGGATTTCCAAGTCTCCACCCCATTGACGTCAATGGGAGTTTGT
TTTGGCACCAAAATCAACGGGACTTTCCAAAATGTCGTAACAACTCCGCCCCATTGACGCAAATGGGCGG
TAGGCGTGTACGGTGGGAGGTCTATATAAGCAGAGCTCTCTGGCTAACTACCGGTGCTAGCGTCGACAGA
ATTGGATCCGAAGTTCCTATTCTCTAGAAAGTATAGGAACTTCCAAGGCCTGAAGTTCCTATTCTTCAAA
AGGTATAGGAACTTCGCGGCCGCTTGATATCTTGGCGCGCCTTAAGCGTAATCTGGAACATCGTATGGGT
AAGCGTAATCTGGAACATCGTATGGGTAAGCGTAATCTGGAACATCGTATGGGTAGGATCCCTTTTTCTT
TTTTGCCTGGCCGGCCTTTCTCGTGGCCGCCGGCCTTTTGCCCTTTTTGATGATCTGAGGGTGCTTCTTA
GATTTCACTTCATACAGGTTGCCCAGAATGTCTGTGCTGTACTTCTTAATGCTCTGGGTCTTGGAGGCGA
TTGTCTTAATGATCCTGGGGGGCCTCTTGTCGTTCATGTTTTCCAGGTACTCGCGGTAGGTGATGTCGAT
CATGTTCACTTCGATCCGGTTCAGCAGGTCGTTGTTCACGCCGATCACTCTATACAGCTCGCCGTTGATC
TTGATCAGATCGTTGTTGTAGAAGGAGGCGATAAACTCGGCCTGGTTGCTGATCTTCTTCAGCTTCTTAG
CTTCCTCATAGCACTTGCTATTCACTTCGTAGTAGTTTTCTTTTTTGATCACATCCAGATTCTTCACGGT
CACGAACTTGTACACGCCATTGTCCAGGTACACGTCGAATCTGTAGGGCTTCAGGGACAGCTTCACGACC
TTGTTTCTGCTGTTGGGGTAGTCGTCGGTGATGTCCAGATGGGCGTTCAGTTTGTTGCCGTAATACTTAA
TCTTCTTGATCACGGGGCCGTTGTCCTTTTTGGAGTACTTGGTCAGGTAGTTCCCGGTTTCCTCGTAGTA
CTTGTACAGGGGATTCTTCTCGTCGCCGTACTGTTCCATAATCAGCTTCAGTTTCTGGTAGGTCTGGGGG
TCGTGGTGGTACATCAGCAGCTTTTCGGGGCTCTTGTTGATCAGCTTTTTCAGCTTGTCATTGTCCTTGT
CGTACAGGCCGTTCAGATTGTTCACGATCAGGGTGTTGCCCTTGTCGTCCTTCCGGGTGGAGTACAGGGT
GTCGTTAATCAGCTCTCTATTAGGCTTCTTGTCCACCCGGTGGCTGTACTTGTAGTCCTTGAAGTCCTTA
ATGTGCTTGATCTGGTGGGGGGTGATGAAGATCTCTTTGTACTCCTGCTCGGTTTCGATCTCGGGCATGC
TCTCGGCCTGCTTTTCCTCGAACATCTGGTTTTCCATCACTTTTTTGGCCTTGTCCAGTTTCTTCCACTC
TTTGAAGATGAAATCGGCGTTGGCAATGATCAGGGCGTCCTCGGCGTGGTGCTTGTACCCCTTGTTCCGC
TCTTTCTTAAACTTCCACTTCCGCCGCAGAAAGCTGGTGAAGCCGCCATTGATGGACTTCACTTTCACGT
CCAGGTTGTTCACTCTGAAGTAGCTCCGCAGCAGGTTCATCAGGCCTCTGGTGGCGTATCTGGTATCCAC
CAGGTTCCGGTTGATGAAGTCTTTCTGCACGGAGAACCTGTTGATGTCCCGTTCTTCCAGCAGATACTCT
TTCTTGGTCTTGCTGATTCTGCCCTTGCCCTTGGCCAGATTCAGGATGTGCTTCTTGAAGGTTTCGTAGC
TGATCTTGCTGTCGCTGCTGCTCAGGTACTGGAATGGGGTCCGGTTGCCCTTCTTGCTGTTTTCTTCCTG
CTTCACGAGCACCTTGTTGTTGAAGCTGTTGTCGAAGGACACGCTTCTGGGGATGATGTGGTCCACCTCA
TAGTTGAAGGGGTTGTTCAGCAGATCTTCCAGAGGGATGGCTTCCAGGCTGTACAGGCACTTGCCTTCCT
GCATGTCGTGCAGCTTGATCTTCTCGATCAGGTACTTGGCGTTCTCTTTGCCGGTGGTCCGGATGATTTC
CTCGATCCGCTCGTTGGTCTGCCGGTTCCGCTTCTGCATCTCGTTGATCATTTTCTGGGCGTCCTTGGAG
TTCTTCTCGCGGGCCAGCTCGATAATGATGTCGTTGGGCAGGCCGTACTTCTTGATGATGGCGTTGATCA
CTTTGATGCTCTGGATGAAGCTTCTCTTCACGACGGGGCTCAGGATGAAGTCGTCCACCAGGGTGGTGGG
GATCTCTTTCTGCTGGGACAGGTCCACCTTCTTGGGCACCAGCTTCAGCCGGTTGAAGATAGCGATCTGG
TTGTCGTTGGTGTGCCACAGCTCGTCCAGGATCAGGTTGATGGCCTTCAGGCTCAGGTTGTGGGTGCCGG
TATAGCCCTTCAGATTAGAGATCTGCTCGATCTCTTCCTGGGTCAGCTCGGAGTTCAGATTGGTCAGTTC
TTCCTGGATGTCCTCGCTGCTCTGGTAGATGGTCAGGATCTTGGCAATCTGATCCAGCAGCTCGGCGTTC
TCAATAATCTCTTTCCGGGCGGTAATGTCCTTGATGTCGTGGTACACCTTCAGGTTGGTGAACTCGGGCT
TGCCGGTGCTGGTCACTCTGTAGCCCTTAATATCCTCTTCGTTCACGAGGATTTCTTTGGCGATCTGCTT
CAGGGTGGGCTTCTTCTTCTGCTTGAACACGTTCTCGATGATCTGGAACTTCTCGTAATATTCCAGCTTC
TCGTTCTCGTCCCTGGTGATCACGAGATTGTTCAGGTCGTTCAGGGCGTTGTACAGGTCGGCGTTGTAGG
CGTACTTCACGCTCCGCAGTTCCTCGGGGAAGTAGGTGCAGTGGCCCATCAGCATCTCGTACCATTCTTT
GATGTCCTTCCAGCCGAAGGGGCTGCCCTCGCCAGGTCCCTCATAGTAGGTCCGCCGGGTTTCCAGCAGG
TCGATGTAGGTGTCGATGAAGCTCTGGTCCAGCTGGTGGTAGGCCTTCTGCACCTTCAGCAGCTGTTTGG
CTTCTTTCACGTAGTCGCTGGTCTTGAATCTGTTGATGCTGCCCCGCACTTCGCCGTCTTTCTTCAGCCG
TTCCAGCTGCAGTTCGGCCACGTATTTCTCTTCCAGGGCCTTGCTGTTCCGGCTGATCTGCTCTTTGGTG
GACAGCTCGTTGCCGGTGTCCTCTTCCACCTCGTTCACGTTGTGCACGCCTCTTCTCTTGGCCAGGTGCA
GCAGGGCGGCAGAGAACTCTTCCTCGCTCAGCTTCTGGCTCAGGCCCTTCACTCTGGCCTCGTAGGGGTT
GATGCCGCTCAGCTCGCTGTGGTCGGTCAGCAGGTTGTAGTCGAACAGCAGCTTCTTCACTCTCTGGATT
CTATGCCGCCTCCGCCGCTTCAGCCTTCTGGCGCCTCTCTTGCTCCGCCTGCCCTCGTTGTTTTCCACGT
TGGCCTCTTTGAACAGCCGCACGCCGGCATCGATCACGTCCCGTGTCTCGTAGTCGATGATGCCGTAGCC
CACGCTGGTGATGCCGATGTCCAGGCCCAGGATGTAGTTCCGCTTGGCTGCTGGGACTCCGTGGATACCG
ACCTTCCGCTTCTTCTTTGGGGCCATGCGGCCGCTGCAGACCGGTTTAGATCTTTACTAGTTTAAGCTTC
AATTGGAAGTTCCTATTCTTTCTAGAGTATAGGAACTTCCTGCAGTAGGCTAGCGAAGTTCCTATTCCTT
TTGAAGTATAGGAACTTCGTCGAGGGGGGGCCCGAGCTTATCGATGAATTCCTAGAGCTCGCTGATCAGC
CTCGACTGTGCCTTCTAGTTGCCAGCCATCTGTTGTTTGCCCCTCCCCCGTGCCTTCCTTGACCCTGGAA
GGTGCCACTCCCACTGTCCTTTCCTAATAAAATGAGGAAATTGCATCGCATTGTCTGAGTAGGTGTCATT
CTATTCTGGGGGGTGGGGTGGGGCAGGACAGCAAGGGGGAGGATTGGGAAGAGAATAGCAGGCATGCTGG
GGAGGTACCGAGGGCCTATTTCCCATGATTCCTTCATATTTGCATATACGATACAAGGCTGTTAGAGAGA
TAATTGGAATTAATTTGACTGTAAACACAAAGATATTAGTACAAAATACGTGACGTAGAAAGTAATAATT
TCTTGGGTAGTTTGCAGTTTTAAAATTATGTTTTAAAATGGACTATCATATGCTTACCGTAACTTGAAAG
TATTTCGATTTCTTGGCTTTATATATCTTGTGGAAAGGACGAAACACCGACATTCTAACAACCACGGAGG
GTTTTAGTACTCTGGAAACAGAATCTACTAAAACAAGGCAAAATGCCGTGTTTATCTCGTCAACTTGTTG
GCGAGATTTTTGCGGCCGCAGGAACCCCTAGTGATGGAGTTGGCCACTCCCTCTCTGCGCGCTCGCTCGC
TCACTGAGGCCGGGCGACCAAAGGTCGCCCGACGCCCGGGCTTTGCCCGGGCGGCCTCAGTGAGCGAGCG
AGCGCGCAGCTGCCTGCAGGGGCGCCTGATGCGGTATTTTCTCCTTACGCATCTGTGCGGTATTTCACAC
CGCATA
[95 nt withheld, positions 5187-5281]
T
[46 nt withheld, positions 5283-5328]
C
[141 nt withheld, positions 5330-5470]
CCTTTGACGTTGGAGTCCACGTTCTTT
[37 nt withheld, positions 5498-5534]
ACTCTATCTCGGGCTATTCTTTTGATTTATAAGGGATTTTGCCGATTTCGGTCTATTGGTTAAAAAATGA
GCTGATTTAACAAAAATTTAACGCGAATTTTAACAAAATATTAACGTTTACAATTTTATGGTGCACTCTC
AGTACAATCTGCTCTGATGCCGCATAGTTAAGCCAGCCCCGACACCCGCCAACACCCGCTGACGCGCCCT
GACGGGCTTGTCTGCTCCCGGCATCCGCTTACAGACAAGCTGTGACCGTCTCCGGGAGCTGCATGTGTCA
GAGGTTTTCACCGTCATCACCGAAACGCGCGAGACGAAAGGGCCTCGTGATACGCCTATTTTTATAGGTT
AATGTCATGATAATAATGGTTTCTTAGACGTCAGGTGGCACTTTTCGGGGAAATGTGCGCGGAACCCCTA
TTTGTTTATTTTTCTAAATACATTCAAATATGTATCCGCTCATGAGACAATAACCCTGATAAATGCTTCA
ATAATATTGAAAAAGGAAGAGTATGAGTATTCAACATTTCCGTGTCGCCCTTATTCCCTTTTTTGCGGCA
TTTTGCCTTCCTGTTTTTGCTCACCCAGAAACGCTGGTGAAAGTAAAAGATGCTGAAGATCAGTTGGGTG
CACGAGTGGGTTACATCGAACTGGATCTCAACAGCGGTAAGATCCTTGAGAGTTTTCGCCCCGAAGAACG
TTTTCCAATGATGAGCACTTTTAAAGTTCTGCTATGTGGCGCGGTATTATCCCGTATTGACGCCGGGCAA
GAGCAACTCGGTCGCCGCATACACTATTCTCAGAATGACTTGGTTGAGTACTCACCAGTCACAGAAAAGC
ATCTTACGGATGGCATGACAGTAAGAGAATTATGCAGTGCTGCCATAACCATGAGTGATAACACTGCGGC
CAACTTACTTCTGACAACGATCGGAGGACCGAAGGAGCTAACCGCTTTTTTGCACAACATGGGGGATCAT
GTAACTCGCCTTGATCGTTGGGAACCGGAGCTGAATGAAGCCATACCAAACGACGAGCGTGACACCACGA
TGCCTGTAGCAATGGCAACAACGTTGCGCAAACTATTAACTGGCGAACTACTTACTCTAGCTTCCCGGCA
ACAATTAATAGACTGGATGGAGGCGGATAAAGTTGCAGGACCACTTCTGCGCTCGGCCCTTCCGGCTGGC
TGGTTTATTGCTGATAAATCTGGAGCCGGTGAGCGTGGAAGCCGCGGTATCATTGCAGCACTGGGGCCAG
ATGGTAAGCCCTCCCGTATCGTAGTTATCTACACGACGGGGAGTCAGGCAACTATGGATGAACGAAATAG
ACAGATCGCTGAGATAGGTGCCTCACTGATTAAGCATTGGTAACTGTCAGACCAAGTTTACTCATATATA
CTTTAGATTGATTTAAAACTTCATTTTTAATTTAAAAGGATCTAGGTGAAGATCCTTTTTGATAATCTCA
TGACCAAAATCCCTTAACGTGAGTTTTCGTTCCACTGAGCGTCAGACCCCGTAGAAAAGATCAAAGGATC
TTCTTGAGATCCTTTTTTTCTGCGCGTAATCTGCTGCTTGCAAACAAAAAAACCACCGCTACCAGCGGTG
GTTTGTTTGCCGGATCAAGAGCTACCAACTCTTTTTCCGAAGGTAACTGGCTTCAGCAGAGCGCAGATAC
CAAATACTGTTCTTCTAGTGTAGCCGTAGTTAGGCCACCACTTCAAGAACTCTGTAGCACCGCCTACATA
CCTCGCTCTGCTAATCCTGTTACCAGTGGCTGCTGCCAGTGGCGATAAGTCGTGTCTTACCGGGTTGGAC
TCAAGACGATAGTTACCGGATAAGGCGCAGCGGTCGGGCTGAACGGGGGGTTCGTGCACACAGCCCAGCT
TGGAGCGAACGACCTACACCGAACTGAGATACCTACAGCGTGAGCTATGAGAAAGCGCCACGCTTCCCGA
AGGGAGAAAGGCGGACAGGTATCCGGTAAGCGGCAGGGTCGGAACAGGAGAGCGCACGAGGGAGCTTCCA
GGGGGAAACGCCTGGTATCTTTATAGTCCTGTCGGGTTTCGCCACCTCTGACTTGAGCGTCGATTTTTGT
GATGCTCGTCAGGGGGGCGGAGCCTATGGAAAAACGCCAGCAACGCGGCCTTTTTACGGTTCCTGGCCTT
TTGCTGGCCTTTTGCTCACATGT
