>Addgene plasmid #124867 | pAAV-FLEXfrt-SaCas9-U6-sgGria1 | depositor partial sequence | sequence record 238478 | U6 promoter, sgRNA insert, SaCas9 sgRNA scaffold
GAGGGCCTATTTCCCATGATTCCTTCATATTTGCATATACGATACAAGGCTGTTAGAGAGATAATTGGAA
TTAATTTGACTGTAAACACAAAGATATTAGTACAAAATACGTGACGTAGAAAGTAATAATTTCTTGGGTA
GTTTGCAGTTTTAAAATTATGTTTTAAAATGGACTATCATATGCTTACCGTAACTTGAAAGTATTTCGAT
TTCTTGGCTTTATATATCTTGTGGAAAGGACGAAACACCGACATTCTAACAACCACGGAGGGTTTTAGTA
CTCTGGAAACAGAATCTACTAAAACAAGGCAAAATGCCGTGTTTATCTCGTCAACTTGTTGGCGAGA
